Addgene plasmid #88712: pDONR223-ZNF776
Purpose: Donor Vector containing ZNF776 transcription factor, part of the Human TFome Collection
Depositing lab: Marc Vidal. Depositing organization: Dana-Farber Cancer Institute. Publication: A comprehensive library of human transcription factors for cell fate engineering. Ng AHM, Khoshakhlagh P, Rojo Arias JE, Pasquini G, Wang K, Swiersy A, Shipman SL, Appleton E, Kiaee K, Kohman RE, Vernet A, Dysart M, Leeper K, Saylor W, Huang JY, Graveline A, Taipale J, Hill DE, Vidal M, Melero-Martin JM, Busskamp V, Church GM. Nat Biotechnol. 2021 Apr;39(4):510-519. doi: 10.1038/s41587-020-0742-6. Epub 2020 Nov 30. PubMed 33257861.
Backbone
  Vector backbone: pDONR223
  Backbone manufacturer: Invitrogen
  Backbone size w/o insert (bp): 3000
  Vector type: Gateway Donor Vector
Growth in bacteria
  Bacterial resistance: Spectinomycin, 50 μg/mL
  Growth temperature: 37°C
  Growth strain: DH5alpha
  Copy number: High Copy
Gene/Insert
  Gene/Insert name: ZNF776
  Species: H. sapiens (human)
  Insert size (bp): 1431
  Mutation: Last nucleotide of stop codon removed to allow for Gateway C-terminal fusions
  Entrez Gene: ZNF776
  Cloning method: Gateway Cloning
  Sequencing primers: 5′ M13F(-21); 3′ M13R
Terms and licenses: Academic/Nonprofit Terms; Industry Terms: Not Available to Industry
Depositor comments: Represents the ORFeome subset of the TFome
How to cite: pDONR223-ZNF776 was a gift from Marc Vidal (Addgene plasmid # 88712 ; http://n2t.net/addgene:88712 ; RRID:Addgene_88712)
