[The description below was written by a language model from this plasmid's Addgene catalogue record.]
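Description:
pDONR223-ZNF776 is a Gateway donor-backbone clone (functionally an entry clone) carrying the open reading frame of the human zinc finger transcription factor ZNF776. It is built on the Invitrogen pDONR223 backbone, recorded as about 3 kb without insert, and is propagated in standard E. coli cloning strains as a high-copy plasmid under spectinomycin selection. The record supplies no feature table, so the origin of replication and the exact recombination sites are not listed. Because the clone was made by Gateway cloning into a donor vector, the ORF would be expected to sit between att sites that permit recombinational transfer into compatible destination vectors. M13 forward and reverse priming sites flanking the insert are used to verify it by sequencing.

The insert is a 1431 bp human ZNF776 coding sequence with one deliberate modification: the last nucleotide of the stop codon has been removed. This leaves the reading frame open at the 3′ end, so that after transfer into a suitable destination vector the protein can be expressed as a fusion with a C-terminal tag or reporter. The record states no promoter or other expression elements, consistent with a donor-type vector, which serves as a shuttle and archival source of the ORF rather than as an expression construct. No tags are recorded on the insert itself.

The plasmid belongs to the Human TFome Collection, a comprehensive library of human transcription factors assembled for cell fate engineering, and is noted as part of the ORFeome-derived subset of that collection. Its typical use is as a starting clone for moving ZNF776 into expression vectors for individual or pooled transcription factor overexpression studies.
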