>Addgene plasmid #88712 | pDONR223-ZNF776 | depositor partial sequence | sequence record 172316 | insert
ATGCTGGAGAACCTGACACTTATATCTTCTCTAGGTTGTTGGTATGGAGCAAAAGACGAGACACCTTCTA
AGCAGACCCTTTCTATACAACAGGAGTCCCCACTCAGGACACATTGGACAGGTGTATGTACCAAGAAGGT
CCACCTCTGGGGAATGTGTGGCCCTCTCCTGGGAGATATCTTACACCAGGGAACACAACACAATCAGAAA
TTGAATGGGTTTGGGGCATATGAAAAAAAATTGGATGACGATGCAAACCATCATCAAGACCAGAAGCAGC
ACATTGGAGAGAAATCGTACAGAAGCAATGCCAAGGGAACATCTTTTGTAAAGAACTGTAAATTCCATAT
GTCACATGAGCCATTTATCTTTCATGAGGTTGGGAAAGACTTTTTGTCCAGCTTGAGATTACTCCAACAA
GAGGACATTCACACTTCAGGGAAGTCAAACTTTGAAACTAAGCATGGGATACCCCTTCAGGGTGGAAAAA
CTCATTACATCTGTGGAGAGTCCACAATACCGTTTAGCAACAAACACTCACTTGTCCTTCACCAGAGACT
TCTCCCTAGAGAAGGACCTTATGTATGCAGTGATTCTGGGAAATTCACTAGCAAAAGTAATAGTTTTAAT
AATCATCAGGGAGTTCGCACTGGAAAAAGACCTTATCAGTGTGGACAATGTGATGAATCATTTTGGTATA
AGGCCCACCTCACTGAACACCAGAGAGTTCACACTGGAGAAAGACCTTATGAGTGTGGAGAATGTGATAA
ATCTTTTAGTCATAAGCACAGTCTTGTTGACCATCAGCGAGTTCACACTGGAGAAAGACCTTATGAATGT
GACGAATGTGGGAAATCTTTTAGCCATAAGCGCAGCCTTGTTCACCACCAGCGAGTTCACACTGGAGAAA
GACCTTATCAGTGTGGAGAATGTGGGAAATCGTTTAATCACAAGTGCAACCTCATTCAGCATCAGCGAGT
TCACACTGGAGAAAGACCTTTTGAGTGTACGGCATGTGGGAAGTTATTTAGGAGCAACTCCCACCTAAAG
GAACACCAGAGAGTTCACACTGGAGAAAGACCCTATGAGTGTAAAGAATGTAGGAAATCATTTAGGTACA
AGTCACACCTCACTGAACACCAGAGAGTTCACACTGGAGAAAGGCCATATGAGTGTAGAGAATGTGGGAA
ATGTTTTCATCAAAAGGGCAGTCTCATTCAACATCAGCAGATCCACTCTGGAGAAAGGCCACATGAGTGT
GGAGAATGTGGGAAATGTTTTCATCAAAAGGGCAGTCTCATTCGACATCAGCAGATTCACTCTGGAGAAA
GGCCACATGAGTGTGGAGAATGTGGAAAGTGTTTTCGTCAAAAGGGAAACCTCATTAAACATCAACGAGT
TCACACGGGAGAAAGACATCATGAATGTTGA
